>Addgene plasmid #27569 | pLenti CMVTRE3G eGFP Neo (w821-1) | addgene full sequence | sequence record 459099 | Addgene NGS Result
TAGGTGGCACTTTTCGGGGAAATGTGCGCGGAACCCCTATTTGTTTATTTTTCTAAATACATTCAAATAT
GTATCCGCTCATGAGACAATAACCCTGATAAATGCTTCAATAATATTGAAAAAGGAAGAGTATGAGTATT
CAACATTTCCGTGTCGCCCTTATTCCCTTTTTTGCGGCATTTTGCCTTCCTGTTTTTGCTCACCCAGAAA
CGCTGGTGAAAGTAAAAGATGCTGAAGATCAGTTGGGTGCACGAGTGGGTTACATCGAACTGGATCTCAA
CAGCGGTAAGATCCTTGAGAGTTTTCGCCCCGAAGAACGTTTTCCAATGATGAGCACTTTTAAAGTTCTG
CTATGTGGCGCGGTATTATCCCGTATTGACGCCGGGCAAGAGCAACTCGGTCGCCGCATACACTATTCTC
AGAATGACTTGGTTGAGTACTCACCAGTCACAGAAAAGCATCTTACGGATGGCATGACAGTAAGAGAATT
ATGCAGTGCTGCCATAACCATGAGTGATAACACTGCGGCCAACTTACTTCTGACAACGATCGGAGGACCG
AAGGAGCTAACCGCTTTTTTGCACAACATGGGGGATCATGTAACTCGCCTTGATCGTTGGGAACCGGAGC
TGAATGAAGCCATACCAAACGACGAGCGTGACACCACGATGCCTGTAGCAATGGCAACAACGTTGCGCAA
ACTATTAACTGGCGAACTACTTACTCTAGCTTCCCGGCAACAATTAATAGACTGGATGGAGGCGGATAAA
GTTGCAGGACCACTTCTGCGCTCGGCCCTTCCGGCTGGCTGGTTTATTGCTGATAAATCTGGAGCCGGTG
AGCGTGGGTCTCGCGGTATCATTGCAGCACTGGGGCCAGATGGTAAGCCCTCCCGTATCGTAGTTATCTA
CACGACGGGGAGTCAGGCAACTATGGATGAACGAAATAGACAGATCGCTGAGATAGGTGCCTCACTGATT
AAGCATTGGTAACTGTCAGACCAAGTTTACTCATATATACTTTAGATTGATTTAAAACTTCATTTTTAAT
TTAAAAGGATCTAGGTGAAGATCCTTTTTGATAATCTCATGACCAAAATCCCTTAACGTGAGTTTTCGTT
CCACTGAGCGTCAGACCCCGTAGAAAAGATCAAAGGATCTTCTTGAGATCCTTTTTTTCTGCGCGTAATC
TGCTGCTTGCAAACAAAAAAACCACCGCTACCAGCGGTGGTTTGTTTGCCGGATCAAGAGCTACCAACTC
TTTTTCCGAAGGTAACTGGCTTCAGCAGAGCGCAGATACCAAATACTGTTCTTCTAGTGTAGCCGTAGTT
AGGCCACCACTTCAAGAACTCTGTAGCACCGCCTACATACCTCGCTCTGCTAATCCTGTTACCAGTGGCT
GCTGCCAGTGGCGATAAGTCGTGTCTTACCGGGTTGGACTCAAGACGATAGTTACCGGATAAGGCGCAGC
GGTCGGGCTGAACGGGGGGTTCGTGCACACAGCCCAGCTTGGAGCGAACGACCTACACCGAACTGAGATA
CCTACAGCGTGAGCTATGAGAAAGCGCCACGCTTCCCGAAGGGAGAAAGGCGGACAGGTATCCGGTAAGC
GGCAGGGTCGGAACAGGAGAGCGCACGAGGGAGCTTCCAGGGGGAAACGCCTGGTATCTTTATAGTCCTG
TCGGGTTTCGCCACCTCTGACTTGAGCGTCGATTTTTGTGATGCTCGTCAGGGGGGCGGAGCCTATGGAA
AAACGCCAGCAACGCGGCCTTTTTACGGTTCCTGGCCTTTTGCTGGCCTTTTGCTCACATGTTCTTTCCT
GCGTTATCCCCTGATTCTGTGGATAACCGTATTACCGCCTTTGAGTGAGCTGATACCGCTCGCCGCAGCC
GAACGACCGAGCGCAGCGAGTCAGTGAGCGAGGAAGCGGAAGAGCGCCCAATACGCAAACCGCCTCTCCC
CGCGCGTTGGCCGATTCATTAATGCAGCTGGCACGACAGGTTTCCCGACTGGAAAGCGGGCAGTGAGCGC
AACGCAATTAATGTGAGTTAGCTCACTCATTAGGCACCCCAGGCTTTACACTTTATGCTTCCGGCTCGTA
TGTTGTGTGGAATTGTGAGCGGATAACAATTTCACACAGGAAACAGCTATGACCATGATTACGCCAAGCG
CGCAATTAACCCTCACTAAAGGGAACAAAAGCTGGAGCTGCAAGCTTAATGTAGTCTTATGCAATACTCT
TGTAGTCTTGCAACATGGTAACGATGAGTTAGCAACATGCCTTACAAGGAGAGAAAAAGCACCGTGCATG
CCGATTGGTGGAAGTAAGGTGGTACGATCGTGCCTTATTAGGAAGGCAACAGACGGGTCTGACATGGATT
GGACGAACCACTGAATTGCCGCATTGCAGAGATATTGTATTTAAGTGCCTAGCTCGATACATAAACGGGT
CTCTCTGGTTAGACCAGATCTGAGCCTGGGAGCTCTCTGGCTAACTAGGGAACCCACTGCTTAAGCCTCA
ATAAAGCTTGCCTTGAGTGCTTCAAGTAGTGTGTGCCCGTCTGTTGTGTGACTCTGGTAACTAGAGATCC
CTCAGACCCTTTTAGTCAGTGTGGAAAATCTCTAGCAGTGGCGCCCGAACAGGGACTTGAAAGCGAAAGG
GAAACCAGAGGAGCTCTCTCGACGCAGGACTCGGCTTGCTGAAGCGCGCACGGCAAGAGGCGAGGGGCGG
CGACTGGTGAGTACGCCAAAAATTTTGACTAGCGGAGGCTAGAAGGAGAGAGATGGGTGCGAGAGCGTCA
GTATTAAGCGGGGGAGAATTAGATCGCGATGGGAAAAAATTCGGTTAAGGCCAGGGGGAAAGAAAAAATA
TAAATTAAAACATATAGTATGGGCAAGCAGGGAGCTAGAACGATTCGCAGTTAATCCTGGCCTGTTAGAA
ACATCAGAAGGCTGTAGACAAATACTGGGACAGCTACAACCATCCCTTCAGACAGGATCAGAAGAACTTA
GATCATTATATAATACAGTAGCAACCCTCTATTGTGTGCATCAAAGGATAGAGATAAAAGACACCAAGGA
AGCTTTAGACAAGATAGAGGAAGAGCAAAACAAAAGTAAGACCACCGCACAGCAAGCGGCCGCTGATCTT
CAGACCTGGAGGAGGAGATATGAGGGACAATTGGAGAAGTGAATTATATAAATATAAAGTAGTAAAAATT
GAACCATTAGGAGTAGCACCCACCAAGGCAAAGAGAAGAGTGGTGCAGAGAGAAAAAAGAGCAGTGGGAA
TAGGAGCTTTGTTCCTTGGGTTCTTGGGAGCAGCAGGAAGCACTATGGGCGCAGCGTCAATGACGCTGAC
GGTACAGGCCAGACAATTATTGTCTGGTATAGTGCAGCAGCAGAACAATTTGCTGAGGGCTATTGAGGCG
CAACAGCATCTGTTGCAACTCACAGTCTGGGGCATCAAGCAGCTCCAGGCAAGAATCCTGGCTGTGGAAA
GATACCTAAAGGATCAACAGCTCCTGGGGATTTGGGGTTGCTCTGGAAAACTCATTTGCACCACTGCTGT
GCCTTGGAATGCTAGTTGGAGTAATAAATCTCTGGAACAGATTTGGAATCACACGACCTGGATGGAGTGG
GACAGAGAAATTAACAATTACACAAGCTTAATACACTCCTTAATTGAAGAATCGCAAAACCAGCAAGAAA
AGAATGAACAAGAATTATTGGAATTAGATAAATGGGCAAGTTTGTGGAATTGGTTTAACATAACAAATTG
GCTGTGGTATATAAAATTATTCATAATGATAGTAGGAGGCTTGGTAGGTTTAAGAATAGTTTTTGCTGTA
CTTTCTATAGTGAATAGAGTTAGGCAGGGATATTCACCATTATCGTTTCAGACCCACCTCCCAACCCCGA
GGGGACCCGACAGGCCCGAAGGAATAGAAGAAGAAGGTGGAGAGAGAGACAGAGACAGATCCATTCGATT
AGTGAACGGATCTCGACGGTATCGGTTAACTTTTAAAAGAAAAGGGGGGATTGGGGGGTACAGTGCAGGG
GAAAGAATAGTAGACATAATAGCAACAGACATACAAACTAAAGAATTACAAAAACAAATTACAAAAATTC
AAAATTTTATCGATCACGAGACTAGCCTCGAGTTGGCTTTACTCCCTATCAGTGATAGAGAACGTATGAA
GAGTTTACTCCCTATCAGTGATAGAGAACGTATGCAGACTTTACTCCCTATCAGTGATAGAGAACGTATA
AGGAGTTTACTCCCTATCAGTGATAGAGAACGTATGACCAGTTTACTCCCTATCAGTGATAGAGAACGTA
TCTACAGTTTACTCCCTATCAGTGATAGAGAACGTATATCCAGTTTACTCCCTATCAGTGATAGAGAACG
TATAAGCTTTAGGCGTGTACGGTGGGCGCCTATAAAAGCAGAGCTCGTTTAGTGAACCGTCAGATCGCCT
GGAGCAATTCCACAACACTTTTGTCTTATACCAACTTTCCGTACCACTTCCTACCCTCGTAAACCGGTTC
GTCGACTAGTCCAGTGTGGTGGAATTCTGCAGATATCAACAAGTTTGTACAAAAAAGCAGGCTTTAAAGG
AACCAATTCAGTCGACTGGATCTCGAGCTCAAGCTTCGAATTCTGCAGTCGACGGTACCGCGGGCCCGGG
ATCCACCGGCCGGTCGCCACCATGGTGAGCAAGGGCGAGGAGCTGTTCACCGGGGTGGTGCCCATCCTGG
TCGAGCTGGACGGCGACGTAAACGGCCACAAGTTCAGCGTGTCCGGCGAGGGCGAGGGCGATGCCACCTA
CGGCAAGCTGACCCTGAAGTTCATCTGCACCACCGGCAAGCTGCCCGTGCCCTGGCCCACCCTCGTGACC
ACCCTGACCTACGGCGTGCAGTGCTTCAGCCGCTACCCCGACCACATGAAGCAGCACGACTTCTTCAAGT
CCGCCATGCCCGAAGGCTACGTCCAGGAGCGCACCATCTTCTTCAAGGACGACGGCAACTACAAGACCCG
CGCCGAGGTGAAGTTCGAGGGCGACACCCTGGTGAACCGCATCGAGCTGAAGGGCATCGACTTCAAGGAG
GACGGCAACATCCTGGGGCACAAGCTGGAGTACAACTACAACAGCCACAACGTCTATATCATGGCCGACA
AGCAGAAGAACGGCATCAAGGTGAACTTCAAGATCCGCCACAACATCGAGGACGGCAGCGTGCAGCTCGC
CGACCACTACCAGCAGAACACCCCCATCGGCGACGGCCCCGTGCTGCTGCCCGACAACCACTACCTGAGC
ACCCAGTCCGCCCTGAGCAAAGACCCCAACGAGAAGCGCGATCACATGGTCCTGCTGGAGTTCGTGACCG
CCGCCGGGATCACTCTCGGCATGGACGAGCTGTACAAGTAAAGCGGCCGCACTCGAGATATCTAGACCCA
GCTTTCTTGTACAAAGTGGTTGATATCCAGCACAGTGGCGGCCGCTCGACAATCAACCTCTGGATTACAA
AATTTGTGAAAGATTGACTGGTATTCTTAACTATGTTGCTCCTTTTACGCTATGTGGATACGCTGCTTTA
ATGCCTTTGTATCATGCTATTGCTTCCCGTATGGCTTTCATTTTCTCCTCCTTGTATAAATCCTGGTTGC
TGTCTCTTTATGAGGAGTTGTGGCCCGTTGTCAGGCAACGTGGCGTGGTGTGCACTGTGTTTGCTGACGC
AACCCCCACTGGTTGGGGCATTGCCACCACCTGTCAGCTCCTTTCCGGGACTTTCGCTTTCCCCCTCCCT
ATTGCCACGGCGGAACTCATCGCCGCCTGCCTTGCCCGCTGCTGGACAGGGGCTCGGCTGTTGGGCACTG
ACAATTCCGTGGTGTTGTCGGGGAAGCTGACGTCCTTTCCATGGCTGCTCGCCTGTGTTGCCACCTGGAT
TCTGCGCGGGACGTCCTTCTGCTACGTCCCTTCGGCCCTCAATCCAGCGGACCTTCCTTCCCGCGGCCTG
CTGCCGGCTCTGCGGCCTCTTCCGCGTCTTCGCCTTCGCCCTCAGACGAGTCGGATCTCCCTTTGGGCCG
CCTCCCCGCCTGGAATTCTGCAGATATCCGGACTAGTGATCTAATTCTACCGGGTAGGGGAGGCGCTTTT
CCCAAGGCAGTCTGGAGCATGCGCTTTAGCAGCCCCGCTGGGCACTTGGCGCTACACAAGTGGCCTCTGG
CCTCGCACACATTCCACATCCACCGGTAGGCGCCAACCGGCTCCGTTCTTTGGTGGCCCCTTCGCGCCAC
CTTCTACTCCTCCCCTAGTCAGGAAGTTCCCCCCCGCCCCGCAGCTCGCGTCGTGCAGGACGTGACAAAT
GGAAGTAGCACGTCTCACTAGTCTCGTGCAGATGGACAGCACCGCTGAGCAATGGAAGCGGGTAGGCCTT
TGGGGCAGCGGCCAATAGCAGCTTTGCTCCTTCGCTTTCTGGGCTCAGAGGCTGGGAAGGGGTGGGTCCG
GGGGCGGGCTCAGGGGCGGGCTCAGGGGCGGGGCGGGCGCCCGAAGGTCCTCCGGAGGCCCGGCATTCTG
CACGCTTCAAAAGCGCACGTCTGCCGCGCTGTTCTCCTCTTCCTCATCTCCGGGCCTTTCGACCTGCAGC
CAATATGGGATCGGCCATTGAACAAGATGGATTGCACGCAGGTTCTCCGGCCGCTTGGGTGGAGAGGCTA
TTCGGCTATGACTGGGCACAACAGACAATCGGCTGCTCTGATGCCGCCGTGTTCCGGCTGTCAGCGCAGG
GGCGCCCGGTTCTTTTTGTCAAGACCGACCTGTCCGGTGCCCTGAATGAACTGCAGGACGAGGCAGCGCG
GCTATCGTGGCTGGCCACGACGGGCGTTCCTTGCGCAGCTGTGCTCGACGTTGTCACTGAAGCGGGAAGG
GACTGGCTGCTATTGGGCGAAGTGCCGGGGCAGGATCTCCTGTCATCTCACCTTGCTCCTGCCGAGAAAG
TATCCATCATGGCTGATGCAATGCGGCGGCTGCATACGCTTGATCCGGCTACCTGCCCATTCGACCACCA
AGCGAAACATCGCATCGAGCGAGCACGTACTCGGATGGAAGCCGGTCTTGTCGATCAGGATGATCTGGAC
GAAGAGCATCAGGGGCTCGCGCCAGCCGAACTGTTCGCCAGGCTCAAGGCGCGCATGCCCGACGGCGAGG
ATCTCGTCGTGACCCATGGCGATGCCTGCTTGCCGAATATCATGGTGGAAAATGGCCGCTTTTCTGGATT
CATCGACTGTGGCCGGCTGGGTGTGGCGGACCGCTATCAGGACATAGCGTTGGCTACCCGTGATATTGCT
GAAGAGCTTGGCGGCGAATGGGCTGACCGCTTCCTCGTGCTTTACGGTATCGCCGCTCCCGATTCGCAGC
GCATCGCCTTCTATCGCCTTCTTGACGAGTTCTTCTGAGGGGATCCGTCGAGGGCCCGGTACCTTTAAGA
CCAATGACTTACAAGGCAGCTGTAGATCTTAGCCACTTTTTAAAAGAAAAGGGGGGACTGGAAGGGCTAG
CTCACTCCCAACGAAGACAAGATCTGCTTTTTGCTTGTACTGGGTCTCTCTGGTTAGACCAGATCTGAGC
CTGGGAGCTCTCTGGCTAACTAGGGAACCCACTGCTTAAGCCTCAATAAAGCTTGCCTTGAGTGCTTCAA
GTAGTGTGTGCCCGTCTGTTGTGTGACTCTGGTAACTAGAGATCCCTCAGACCCTTTTAGTCAGTGTGGA
AAATCTCTAGCAGTAGTAGTTCATGTCATCTTATTATTCAGTATTTATAACTTGCAAAGAAATGAATATC
AGAGAGTGAGAGGAACTTGTTTATTGCAGCTTATAATGGTTACAAATAAAGCAATAGCATCACAAATTTC
ACAAATAAAGCATTTTTTTCACTGCATTCTAGTTGTGGTTTGTCCAAACTCATCAATGTATCTTATCATG
TCTGGCTCTAGCTATCCCGCCCCTAACTCCGCCCATCCCGCCCCTAACTCCGCCCAGTTCCGCCCATTCT
CCGCCCCATGGCTGACTAATTTTTTTTATTTATGCAGAGGCCGAGGCCGCCTCGGCCTCTGAGCTATTCC
AGAAGTAGTGAGGAGGCTTTTTTGGAGGCCTAGGGACGTACCCAATTCGCCCTATAGTGAGTCGTATTAC
GCGCGCTCACTGGCCGTCGTTTTACAACGTCGTGACTGGGAAAACCCTGGCGTTACCCAACTTAATCGCC
TTGCAGCACATCCCCCTTTCGCCAGCTGGCGTAATAGCGAAGAGGCCCGCACCGATCGCCCTTCCCAACA
GTTGCGCAGCCTGAATGGCGAATGGG
[124 nt withheld, positions 8357-8480]
C
[91 nt withheld, positions 8482-8572]
A
[49 nt withheld, positions 8574-8622]
CCTTTGACGTTGGAGTCCACGTTCTTT
[37 nt withheld, positions 8650-8686]
ACCCTATCTCGGTCTATTCTTTTGATTTATAAGGGATTTTGCCGATTTCGGCCTATTGGTTAAAAAATGA
GCTGATTTAACAAAAATTTAACGCGAATTTTAACAAAATATTAACGCTTACAATT
Features (pLannotate 1.2.2; 30 found; start..end, strand, type, name):
     27..131     +  promoter       AmpR promoter: bla
    132..992     +  CDS            AmpR: β-lactamase; bla; confers resistance to ampicillin, carbenicillin, and related antibiotics
   1163..1751    +  rep_origin     ori: high-copy-number ColE1/pMB1/pBR322/pUC origin of replication
   1934..2026    +  CDS            lacI (fragment): lac repressor; lacI; The lac repressor binds to the lac operator to inhibit transcription in E. coli. This inhibition can be relieved by adding lactose or isopropyl-β-D-thiogalactopyranoside (IPTG).
   2039..2060    +  protein_bind   CAP binding site: CAP binding activates transcription in the presence of cAMP. E. coli catabolite activator protein
   2075..2105    +  promoter       lac promoter: promoter for the E. coli lac operon
   2113..2129    +  protein_bind   lac operator: The lac repressor binds to the lac operator to inhibit transcription in E. coli. This inhibition can be relieved by adding lactose or isopropyl-β-D-thiogalactopyranoside (IPTG). lac repressor encoded by lacI
   2174..2192    +  promoter       T3 promoter: promoter for bacteriophage T3 RNA polymerase
   2220..2446    +  promoter       RSV promoter: Rous sarcoma virus enhancer/promoter
   2447..2627    +  LTR            5' LTR (truncated): truncated 5' long terminal repeat (LTR) from HIV-1
   2674..2799    +  misc_feature   HIV-1 Ψ: packaging signal of human immunodeficiency virus type 1
   2783..3146    +  CDS            HIV-1 gag (fragment): gag protein from human immunodeficiency virus 1; gag
   3292..3525    +  misc_feature   RRE: The Rev response element (RRE) of HIV-1 allows for Rev-dependent mRNA export from the nucleus to the cytoplasm.
   3902..4002    +  CDS            Rev (fragment): human immunodeficiency virus 1 (HIV-1) Rev protein; rev; enhances nuclear export of unspliced and incompletely spliced viral mRNAs
   4021..4138    +  misc_feature   cPPT/CTS: central polypurine tract and central termination sequence of HIV-1
   4168..4543    +  promoter       TRE3G promoter: 3rd-generation Tet-responsive promoter that can be activated by binding of Tet-On® 3G
   4589..4613    +  protein_bind   attB1: mutant version of attB; recombination site for the Gateway® BP reaction BP Clonase™
   4642..4694    +  misc_feature   MCS: multiple cloning site
   4712..5431    +  CDS            EGFP: the original enhanced GFP (Yang et al., 1996) mammalian codon-optimized
   5456..5480    -  protein_bind   attB2: mutant version of attB; recombination site for the Gateway® BP reaction BP Clonase™
   5511..6099    +  misc_feature   WPRE: woodchuck hepatitis virus posttranscriptional regulatory element
   6142..6641    +  promoter       PGK promoter: mouse phosphoglycerate kinase 1 promoter
   6655..7458    +  CDS            NeoR/KanR: aminoglycoside phosphotransferase from Tn5; aph(3')-II (or nptII); confers resistance to neomycin, kanamycin, and G418 (Geneticin®)
   7479..7616    +  CDS            nef (fragment): NEF_HV1LA - Experimental evidence at protein level: Swiss-Prot protein existence level 1. Extracellular Nef protein targets CD4(+) T-lymphocytes for apoptosis by interacting with CXCR4 surface receptors. From Human immunodeficiency virus type 1 group M subtype B (isolate Lai) (HIV-1).
   7602..7782    +  LTR            5' LTR (truncated): truncated 5' long terminal repeat (LTR) from HIV-1
   7854..7975    +  polyA_signal   SV40 poly(A) signal: SV40 polyadenylation signal
   8015..8150    +  rep_origin     SV40 ori: SV40 origin of replication
   8171..8189    -  promoter       T7 promoter: promoter for bacteriophage T7 RNA polymerase
   8197..8352    +  CDS            lacZα (fragment): LacZα fragment of β-galactosidase; lacZ fragment
   8357..8785    +  rep_origin     f1 ori (sequence partly withheld): f1 bacteriophage origin of replication; arrow indicates direction of (+) strand synthesis
