>Addgene plasmid #27569 | pLenti CMVTRE3G eGFP Neo (w821-1) | analyzer sequence | sequence record 12975
CAGGTGGCACTTTTCGGGGAAATGTGCGCGGAACCCCTATTTGTTTATTTTTCTAAATACATTCAAATAT
GTATCCGCTCATGAGACAATAACCCTGATAAATGCTTCAATAATATTGAAAAAGGAAGAGTATGAGTATT
CAACATTTCCGTGTCGCCCTTATTCCCTTTTTTGCGGCATTTTGCCTTCCTGTTTTTGCTCACCCAGAAA
CGCTGGTGAAAGTAAAAGATGCTGAAGATCAGTTGGGTGCACGAGTGGGTTACATCGAACTGGATCTCAA
CAGCGGTAAGATCCTTGAGAGTTTTCGCCCCGAAGAACGTTTTCCAATGATGAGCACTTTTAAAGTTCTG
CTATGTGGCGCGGTATTATCCCGTATTGACGCCGGGCAAGAGCAACTCGGTCGCCGCATACACTATTCTC
AGAATGACTTGGTTGAGTACTCACCAGTCACAGAAAAGCATCTTACGGATGGCATGACAGTAAGAGAATT
ATGCAGTGCTGCCATAACCATGAGTGATAACACTGCGGCCAACTTACTTCTGACAACGATCGGAGGACCG
AAGGAGCTAACCGCTTTTTTGCACAACATGGGGGATCATGTAACTCGCCTTGATCGTTGGGAACCGGAGC
TGAATGAAGCCATACCAAACGACGAGCGTGACACCACGATGCCTGTAGCAATGGCAACAACGTTGCGCAA
ACTATTAACTGGCGAACTACTTACTCTAGCTTCCCGGCAACAATTAATAGACTGGATGGAGGCGGATAAA
GTTGCAGGACCACTTCTGCGCTCGGCCCTTCCGGCTGGCTGGTTTATTGCTGATAAATCTGGAGCCGGTG
AGCGTGGGTCTCGCGGTATCATTGCAGCACTGGGGCCAGATGGTAAGCCCTCCCGTATCGTAGTTATCTA
CACGACGGGGAGTCAGGCAACTATGGATGAACGAAATAGACAGATCGCTGAGATAGGTGCCTCACTGATT
AAGCATTGGTAACTGTCAGACCAAGTTTACTCATATATACTTTAGATTGATTTAAAACTTCATTTTTAAT
TTAAAAGGATCTAGGTGAAGATCCTTTTTGATAATCTCATGACCAAAATCCCTTAACGTGAGTTTTCGTT
CCACTGAGCGTCAGACCCCGTAGAAAAGATCAAAGGATCTTCTTGAGATCCTTTTTTTCTGCGCGTAATC
TGCTGCTTGCAAACAAAAAAACCACCGCTACCAGCGGTGGTTTGTTTGCCGGATCAAGAGCTACCAACTC
TTTTTCCGAAGGTAACTGGCTTCAGCAGAGCGCAGATACCAAATACTGTCCTTCTAGTGTAGCCGTAGTT
AGGCCACCACTTCAAGAACTCTGTAGCACCGCCTACATACCTCGCTCTGCTAATCCTGTTACCAGTGGCT
GCTGCCAGTGGCGATAAGTCGTGTCTTACCGGGTTGGACTCAAGACGATAGTTACCGGATAAGGCGCAGC
GGTCGGGCTGAACGGGGGGTTCGTGCACACAGCCCAGCTTGGAGCGAACGACCTACACCGAACTGAGATA
CCTACAGCGTGAGCTATGAGAAAGCGCCACGCTTCCCGAAGGGAGAAAGGCGGACAGGTATCCGGTAAGC
GGCAGGGTCGGAACAGGAGAGCGCACGAGGGAGCTTCCAGGGGGAAACGCCTGGTATCTTTATAGTCCTG
TCGGGTTTCGCCACCTCTGACTTGAGCGTCGATTTTTGTGATGCTCGTCAGGGGGGCGGAGCCTATGGAA
AAACGCCAGCAACGCGGCCTTTTTACGGTTCCTGGCCTTTTGCTGGCCTTTTGCTCACATGTTCTTTCCT
GCGTTATCCCCTGATTCTGTGGATAACCGTATTACCGCCTTTGAGTGAGCTGATACCGCTCGCCGCAGCC
GAACGACCGAGCGCAGCGAGTCAGTGAGCGAGGAAGCGGAAGAGCGCCCAATACGCAAACCGCCTCTCCC
CGCGCGTTGGCCGATTCATTAATGCAGCTGGCACGACAGGTTTCCCGACTGGAAAGCGGGCAGTGAGCGC
AACGCAATTAATGTGAGTTAGCTCACTCATTAGGCACCCCAGGCTTTACACTTTATGCTTCCGGCTCGTA
TGTTGTGTGGAATTGTGAGCGGATAACAATTTCACACAGGAAACAGCTATGACCATGATTACGCCAAGCG
CGCAATTAACCCTCACTAAAGGGAACAAAAGCTGGAGCTGCAAGCTTAATGTAGTCTTATGCAATACTCT
TGTAGTCTTGCAACATGGTAACGATGAGTTAGCAACATGCCTTACAAGGAGAGAAAAAGCACCGTGCATG
CCGATTGGTGGAAGTAAGGTGGTACGATCGTGCCTTATTAGGAAGGCAACAGACGGGTCTGACATGGATT
GGACGAACCACTGAATTGCCGCATTGCAGAGATATTGTATTTAAGTGCCTAGCTCGATACAATAAACGGG
TCTCTCTGGTTAGACCAGATCTGAGCCTGGGAGCTCTCTGGCTAACTAGGGAACCCACTGCTTAAGCCTC
AATAAAGCTTGCCTTGAGTGCTTCAAGTAGTGTGTGCCCGTCTGTTGTGTGACTCTGGTAACTAGAGATC
CCTCAGACCCTTTTAGTCAGTGTGGAAAATCTCTAGCAGTGGCGCCCGAACAGGGACCTGAAAGCGAAAG
GGAAACCAGAGCTCTCTCGACGCAGGACTCGGCTTGCTGAAGCGCGCACGGCAAGAGGCGAGGGGCGGCG
ACTGGTGAGTACGCCAAAAATTTTGACTAGCGGAGGCTAGAAGGAGAGAGATGGGTGCGAGAGCGTCAGT
ATTAAGCGGGGGAGAATTAGATCGCGATGGGAAAAAATTCGGTTAAGGCCAGGGGGAAAGAAAAAATATA
AATTAAAACATATAGTATGGGCAAGCAGGGAGCTAGAACGATTCGCAGTTAATCCTGGCCTGTTAGAAAC
ATCAGAAGGCTGTAGACAAATACTGGGACAGCTACAACCATCCCTTCAGACAGGATCAGAAGAACTTAGA
TCATTATATAATACAGTAGCAACCCTCTATTGTGTGCATCAAAGGATAGAGATAAAAGACACCAAGGAAG
CTTTAGACAAGATAGAGGAAGAGCAAAACAAAAGTAAGACCACCGCACAGCAAGCGGCCGCTGATCTTCA
GACCTGGAGGAGGAGATATGAGGGACAATTGGAGAAGTGAATTATATAAATATAAAGTAGTAAAAATTGA
ACCATTAGGAGTAGCACCCACCAAGGCAAAGAGAAGAGTGGTGCAGAGAGAAAAAAGAGCAGTGGGAATA
GGAGCTTTGTTCCTTGGGTTCTTGGGAGCAGCAGGAAGCACTATGGGCGCAGCCTCAATGACGCTGACGG
TACAGGCCAGACAATTATTGTCTGGTATAGTGCAGCAGCAGAACAATTTGCTGAGGGCTATTGAGGCGCA
ACAGCATCTGTTGCAACTCACAGTCTGGGGCATCAAGCAGCTCCAGGCAAGAATCCTGGCTGTGGAAAGA
TACCTAAAGGATCAACAGCTCCTGGGGATTTGGGGTTGCTCTGGAAAACTCATTTGCACCACTGCTGTGC
CTTGGAATGCTAGTTGGAGTAATAAATCTCTGGAACAGATTTGGAATCACACGACCTGGATGGAGTGGGA
CAGAGAAATTAACAATTACACAAGCTTAATACACTCCTTAATTGAAGAATCGCAAAACCAGCAAGAAAAG
AATGAACAAGAATTATTGGAATTAGATAAATGGGCAAGTTTGTGGAATTGGTTTAACATAACAAATTGGC
TGTGGTATATAAAATTATTCATAATGATAGTAGGAGGCTTGGTAGGTTTAAGAATAGTTTTTGCTGTACT
TTCTATAGTGAATAGAGTTAGGCAGGGATATTCACCATTATCGTTTCAGACCCACCTCCCAACCCCGAGG
GGACCCGACAGGCCCGAAGGAATAGAAGAAGAAGGTGGAGAGAGAGACAGAGACAGATCCATTCGATTAG
TGAACGGATCTCGACGGTATCGGTTAACTTTTAAAAGAAAAGGGGGGATTGGGGGGTACAGTGCAGGGGA
AAGAATAGTAGACATAATAGCAACAGACATACAAACTAAAGAATTACAAAAACAAATTACAAAAATTCAA
AATTTTATCGATCACGAGACTAGCCTCGAGAGTTGGCTTTACTCCCTATCAGTGATAGAGAACGTATGAA
GAGTTTACTCCCTATCAGTGATAGAGAACGTATGCAGACTTTACTCCCTATCAGTGATAGAGAACGTATA
AGGAGTTTACTCCCTATCAGTGATAGAGAACGTATGACCAGTTTACTCCCTATCAGTGATAGAGAACGTA
TCTACAGTTTACTCCCTATCAGTGATAGAGAACGTATATCCAGTTTACTCCCTATCAGTGATAGAGAACG
TATAAGCTTTAGGCGTGTACGGTGGGCGCCTATAAAAGCAGAGCTCGTTTAGTGAACCGTCAGATCGCCT
GGAGCAATTCCACAACACTTTTGTCTTATACCAACTTTCCGTACCACTTCCTACCCTCGTAAAACCGGTC
GTCGACTAGTCCAGTGTGGTGGAATTCTGCAGATATCAACAAGTTTGTACAAAAAAGCAGGCTTTAAAGG
AACCAATTCAGTCGACTGGATCTCGAGCTCAAGCTTCGAATTCTGCAGTCGACGGTACCGCGGGCCCGGG
ATCCACCGGTCGCCACCATGGTGAGCAAGGGCGAGGAGCTGTTCACCGGGGTGGTGCCCATCCTGGTCGA
GCTGGACGGCGACGTAAACGGCCACAAGTTCAGCGTGTCCGGCGAGGGCGAGGGCGATGCCACCTACGGC
AAGCTGACCCTGAAGTTCATCTGCACCACCGGCAAGCTGCCCGTGCCCTGGCCCACCCTCGTGACCACCC
TGACCTACGGCGTGCAGTGCTTCAGCCGCTACCCCGACCACATGAAGCAGCACGACTTCTTCAAGTCCGC
CATGCCCGAAGGCTACGTCCAGGAGCGCACCATCTTCTTCAAGGACGACGGCAACTACAAGACCCGCGCC
GAGGTGAAGTTCGAGGGCGACACCCTGGTGAACCGCATCGAGCTGAAGGGCATCGACTTCAAGGAGGACG
GCAACATCCTGGGGCACAAGCTGGAGTACAACTACAACAGCCACAACGTCTATATCATGGCCGACAAGCA
GAAGAACGGCATCAAGGTGAACTTCAAGATCCGCCACAACATCGAGGACGGCAGCGTGCAGCTCGCCGAC
CACTACCAGCAGAACACCCCCATCGGCGACGGCCCCGTGCTGCTGCCCGACAACCACTACCTGAGCACCC
AGTCCGCCCTGAGCAAAGACCCCAACGAGAAGCGCGATCACATGGTCCTGCTGGAGTTCGTGACCGCCGC
CGGGATCACTCTCGGCATGGACGAGCTGTACAAGTAAAGCGGCCGCACTCGAGATATCTAGACCCAGCTT
TCTTGTACAAAGTGGTTGATATCCAGCACAGTGGCGGCCGCTCGACAATCAACCTCTGGATTACAAAATT
TGTGAAAGATTGACTGGTATTCTTAACTATGTTGCTCCTTTTACGCTATGTGGATACGCTGCTTTAATGC
CTTTGTATCATGCTATTGCTTCCCGTATGGCTTTCATTTTCTCCTCCTTGTATAAATCCTGGTTGCTGTC
TCTTTATGAGGAGTTGTGGCCCGTTGTCAGGCAACGTGGCGTGGTGTGCACTGTGTTTGCTGACGCAACC
CCCACTGGTTGGGGCATTGCCACCACCTGTCAGCTCCTTTCCGGGACTTTCGCTTTCCCCCTCCCTATTG
CCACGGCGGAACTCATCGCCGCCTGCCTTGCCCGCTGCTGGACAGGGGCTCGGCTGTTGGGCACTGACAA
TTCCGTGGTGTTGTCGGGGAAGCTGACGTCCTTTCCATGGCTGCTCGCCTGTGTTGCCACCTGGATTCTG
CGCGGGACGTCCTTCTGCTACGTCCCTTCGGCCCTCAATCCAGCGGACCTTCCTTCCCGCGGCCTGCTGC
CGGCTCTGCGGCCTCTTCCGCGTCTTCGCCTTCGCCCTCAGACGAGTCGGATCTCCCTTTGGGCCGCCTC
CCCGCCTGGAATTCTGCAGATATCCGGACTAGTGATCTAATTCTACCGGGTAGGGGAGGCGCTTTTCCCA
AGGCAGTCTGGAGCATGCGCTTTAGCAGCCCCGCTGGGCACTTGGCGCTACACAAGTGGCCTCTGGCCTC
GCACACATTCCACATCCACCGGTAGGCGCCAACCGGCTCCGTTCTTTGGTGGCCCCTTCGCGCCACCTTC
TACTCCTCCCCTAGTCAGGAAGTTCCCCCCCGCCCCGCAGCTCGCGTCGTGCAGGACGTGACAAATGGAA
GTAGCACGTCTCACTAGTCTCGTGCAGATGGACAGCACCGCTGAGCAATGGAAGCGGGTAGGCCTTTGGG
GCAGCGGCCAATAGCAGCTTTGCTCCTTCGCTTTCTGGGCTCAGAGGCTGGGAAGGGGTGGGTCCGGGGG
CGGGCTCAGGGGCGGGCTCAGGGGCGGGGCGGGCGCCCGAAGGTCCTCCGGAGGCCCGGCATTCTGCACG
CTTCAAAAGCGCACGTCTGCCGCGCTGTTCTCCTCTTCCTCATCTCCGGGCCTTTCGACCTGCAGCCAAT
ATGGGATCGGCCATTGAACAAGATGGATTGCACGCAGGTTCTCCGGCCGCTTGGGTGGAGAGGCTATTCG
GCTATGACTGGGCACAACAGACAATCGGCTGCTCTGATGCCGCCGTGTTCCGGCTGTCAGCGCAGGGGCG
CCCGGTTCTTTTTGTCAAGACCGACCTGTCCGGTGCCCTGAATGAACTGCAGGACGAGGCAGCGCGGCTA
TCGTGGCTGGCCACGACGGGCGTTCCTTGCGCAGCTGTGCTCGACGTTGTCACTGAAGCGGGAAGGGACT
GGCTGCTATTGGGCGAAGTGCCGGGGCAGGATCTCCTGTCATCTCACCTTGCTCCTGCCGAGAAAGTATC
CATCATGGCTGATGCAATGCGGCGGCTGCATACGCTTGATCCGGCTACCTGCCCATTCGACCACCAAGCG
AAACATCGCATCGAGCGAGCACGTACTCGGATGGAAGCCGGTCTTGTCGATCAGGATGATCTGGACGAAG
AGCATCAGGGGCTCGCGCCAGCCGAACTGTTCGCCAGGCTCAAGGCGCGCATGCCCGACGGCGAGGATCT
CGTCGTGACCCATGGCGATGCCTGCTTGCCGAATATCATGGTGGAAAATGGCCGCTTTTCTGGATTCATC
GACTGTGGCCGGCTGGGTGTGGCGGACCGCTATCAGGACATAGCGTTGGCTACCCGTGATATTGCTGAAG
AGCTTGGCGGCGAATGGGCTGACCGCTTCCTCGTGCTTTACGGTATCGCCGCTCCCGATTCGCAGCGCAT
CGCCTTCTATCGCCTTCTTGACGAGTTCTTCTGAGGGGATCCGTCGAGGGCCCGGTACCTTTAAGACCAA
TGACTTACAAGGCAGCTGTAGATCTTAGCCACTTTTTAAAAGAAAAGGGGGGACTGGAAGGGCTAGCTCA
CTCCCAACGAAGACAAGATCTGCTTTTTGCTTGTACTGGGTCTCTCTGGTTAGACCAGATCTGAGCCTGG
GAGCTCTCTGGCTGCCTAGGGAACCCACTGCTTAAGCCTCAATAAAGCTTGCCTTGAGTGCTTCAAGTAG
TGTGTGCCCGTCTGTTGTGTGACTCTGGTAACTAGAGATCCCTCAGACCCTTTTAGTCAGTGTGGAAAAT
CTCTAGCAGTAGTAGTTCATGTCATCTTATTATTCAGTATTTATAACTTGCAAAGAAATGAATATCAGAG
AGTGAGAGGAACTTGTTTATTGCAGCTTATAATGGTTACAAATAAAGCAATAGCATCACAAATTTCACAA
ATAAAGCATTTTTTTCACTGCATTCTAGTTGTGGTTTGTCCAAACTCATCAATGTATCTTATCATGTCTG
GCTCTAGCTATCCCGCCCCTAACTCCGCCCAGTTCCGCCCATTCTCCGCCCCATGGCTGACTAATTTTTT
TTATTTATGCAGAGGCCGAGGCCGCCTCGGCCTCTGAGCTATTCCAGAAGTAGTGAGGAGGCTTTTTTGG
AGGCCTAGGCTTTTGCGTCGAGACGTACCCAATTCGCCCTATAGTGAGTCGTATTACGCGCGCTCACTGG
CCGTCGTTTTACAACGTCGTGACTGGGAAAACCCTGGCGTTACCCAACTTAATCGCCTTGCAGCACATCC
CCCTTTCGCCAGCTGGCGTAATAGCGAAGAGGCCCGCACCGATCGCCCTTCCCAACAGTTGCGCAGCCTG
AATGGCGAATGGCGCG
[124 nt withheld, positions 8347-8470]
C
[91 nt withheld, positions 8472-8562]
A
[49 nt withheld, positions 8564-8612]
CCTTTGACGTTGGAGTCCACGTTCTTT
[37 nt withheld, positions 8640-8676]
ACCCTATCTCGGTCTATTCTTTTGATTTATAAGGGATTTTGCCGATTTCGGCCTATTGGTTAAAAAATGA
GCTGATTTAACAAAAATTTAACGCGAATTTTAACAAAATATTAACGTTTACAATTTCC
Features (pLannotate 1.2.2; 30 found; start..end, strand, type, name):
     27..131     +  promoter       AmpR promoter: bla
    132..992     +  CDS            AmpR: β-lactamase; bla; confers resistance to ampicillin, carbenicillin, and related antibiotics
   1163..1751    +  rep_origin     ori: high-copy-number ColE1/pMB1/pBR322/pUC origin of replication
   1934..2026    +  CDS            lacI (fragment): lac repressor; lacI; The lac repressor binds to the lac operator to inhibit transcription in E. coli. This inhibition can be relieved by adding lactose or isopropyl-β-D-thiogalactopyranoside (IPTG).
   2039..2060    +  protein_bind   CAP binding site: CAP binding activates transcription in the presence of cAMP. E. coli catabolite activator protein
   2075..2105    +  promoter       lac promoter: promoter for the E. coli lac operon
   2113..2129    +  protein_bind   lac operator: The lac repressor binds to the lac operator to inhibit transcription in E. coli. This inhibition can be relieved by adding lactose or isopropyl-β-D-thiogalactopyranoside (IPTG). lac repressor encoded by lacI
   2174..2192    +  promoter       T3 promoter: promoter for bacteriophage T3 RNA polymerase
   2220..2441    +  promoter       RSV promoter: Rous sarcoma virus enhancer/promoter
   2448..2628    +  LTR            5' LTR (truncated): truncated 5' long terminal repeat (LTR) from HIV-1
   2672..2797    +  misc_feature   HIV-1 Ψ: packaging signal of human immunodeficiency virus type 1
   2781..3144    +  CDS            HIV-1 gag (fragment): gag protein from human immunodeficiency virus 1; gag
   3239..3575    +  ncRNA          RRE: Accession: RF00036 - HIV Rev response element
   3900..4000    +  CDS            Rev (fragment): human immunodeficiency virus 1 (HIV-1) Rev protein; rev; enhances nuclear export of unspliced and incompletely spliced viral mRNAs
   4019..4136    +  misc_feature   cPPT/CTS: central polypurine tract and central termination sequence of HIV-1
   4168..4543    +  promoter       TRE3G promoter: 3rd-generation Tet-responsive promoter that can be activated by binding of Tet-On® 3G
   4589..4613    +  protein_bind   attB1: mutant version of attB; recombination site for the Gateway® BP reaction BP Clonase™
   4642..4694    +  misc_feature   MCS: multiple cloning site
   4708..5427    +  CDS            EGFP: the original enhanced GFP (Yang et al., 1996) mammalian codon-optimized
   5452..5476    -  protein_bind   attB2: mutant version of attB; recombination site for the Gateway® BP reaction BP Clonase™
   5507..6095    +  misc_feature   WPRE: woodchuck hepatitis virus posttranscriptional regulatory element
   6138..6637    +  promoter       PGK promoter: mouse phosphoglycerate kinase 1 promoter
   6651..7454    +  CDS            NeoR/KanR: aminoglycoside phosphotransferase from Tn5; aph(3')-II (or nptII); confers resistance to neomycin, kanamycin, and G418 (Geneticin®)
   7475..7543    +  CDS            nef (fragment): NEF_HV1Z2 - Experimental evidence at protein level: Swiss-Prot protein existence level 1. Extracellular Nef protein targets CD4(+) T-lymphocytes for apoptosis by interacting with CXCR4 surface receptors. From Human immunodeficiency virus type 1 group M subtype D (isolate Z2/CDC-Z34) (HIV-1).
   7545..7778    +  LTR            3' LTR (ΔU3): self-inactivating 3' long terminal repeat (LTR) from HIV-1
   7850..7971    +  polyA_signal   SV40 poly(A) signal: SV40 polyadenylation signal
   7990..8125    +  rep_origin     SV40 ori: SV40 origin of replication
   8158..8176    -  promoter       T7 promoter: promoter for bacteriophage T7 RNA polymerase
   8184..8339    +  CDS            lacZα (fragment): LacZα fragment of β-galactosidase; lacZ fragment
   8347..8802    +  rep_origin     f1 ori (sequence partly withheld): f1 bacteriophage origin of replication; arrow indicates direction of (+) strand synthesis
