[The description below was written by a language model from this plasmid's Addgene catalogue record and pLannotate feature annotations shown in this document.]
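Description:
pLenti CMVTRE3G eGFP Neo (w821-1) is a third-generation-style, self-inactivating HIV-1 lentiviral transfer plasmid for doxycycline-inducible expression of enhanced GFP in mammalian cells. It is built on the p156RRL-sinPPT-CMV-GFP-PRE backbone and is propagated in E. coli as a high-copy plasmid through a ColE1/pUC-type origin with ampicillin selection; a recombination-deficient strain is recommended, as is usual for LTR-containing vectors. The backbone also carries an f1 origin, an SV40 origin and remnants of a lac/lacZα cloning region flanked by T3 and T7 promoters.

The viral genome is transcribed in packaging cells from an RSV promoter fused to a truncated 5' LTR, followed by the Ψ packaging signal with a gag fragment, the Rev response element for Rev-dependent nuclear export, and the cPPT/CTS, which aids nuclear import of the preintegration complex. The payload begins with the TRE3G promoter, a Tet-responsive element that is active only when bound by the Tet-On 3G transactivator in the presence of doxycycline. That transactivator is not encoded here and must be supplied separately. EGFP sits downstream between attB1 and attB2 Gateway sites next to a small multiple cloning site, and is followed by a WPRE to enhance transcript stability and expression. A separate mouse PGK promoter drives the Tn5 neomycin phosphotransferase gene, which allows G418 selection of transduced cells. The cassette ends in a ΔU3 3' LTR and an SV40 polyadenylation signal.

The two sequence records, a sequencing result and the depositor's reference, differ by a few bases and give essentially the same annotation. The depositor notes that the mismatches lie in vector sequence only and that the construct was functional. It serves naturally as a reporter or control for Tet-On 3G inducible lentiviral systems.
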