Addgene plasmid #27569: pLenti CMVTRE3G eGFP Neo (w821-1)
Depositing lab: Eric Campeau. Depositing organization: University of Massachusetts, Worcester.
Backbone
  Vector backbone: p156RRL-sinPPT-CMV-GFP-PRE/Nhe I
  Backbone size w/o insert (bp): 8085
  Vector type: Mammalian Expression, Lentiviral
  Selectable markers: Neomycin (select with G418)
Growth in bacteria
  Bacterial resistance: Ampicillin, 100 μg/mL
  Growth temperature: 37°C
  Growth strain: Stbl3
  Growth instructions: Stbl3, 37oC
  Copy number: High Copy
Gene/Insert
  Gene/Insert name: Enhance Green Fluorescent Protein (alt name: eGFP)
  Insert size (bp): 719
  Cloning method: Restriction Enzyme
  Sequencing primers: 5′ CMVtight; 3′ WPRErev
Resource information
  A portion of this plasmid was derived from a plasmid made by: The CMVTRE3G promoter was a gift from Dr. Dominic Esposito (SAIC Frederick). Tet-On 3G compatible plasmid.
Terms and licenses: Academic/Nonprofit Terms; Industry Terms: Not Available to Industry
Depositor comments: There are a few mismatches between Addgene's quality control sequence and depositor's reference sequence. However the changes are in vector sequence only, features unaffected. Depositor tested this construct and it was functional.
How to cite: pLenti CMVTRE3G eGFP Neo (w821-1) was a gift from Eric Campeau (Addgene plasmid # 27569 ; http://n2t.net/addgene:27569 ; RRID:Addgene_27569)
