>Addgene plasmid #27569 | pLenti CMVTRE3G eGFP Neo (w821-1) | addgene partial sequence | sequence record 35120 | 27569 with mPGK-F
CTCATCTCCGGGCCTTTCGACCTGCAGCCAATATGGGATCGGCCATTGAACAAGATGGATTGCACGCAGG
TTCTCCGGCCGCTTGGGTGGAGAGGCTATTCGGCTATGACTGGGCACAACAGACAATCGGCTGCTCTGAT
GCCGCCGTGTTCCGGCTGTCAGCGCAGGGGCGCCCGGTTCTTTTTGTCAAGACCGACCTGTCCGGTGCCC
TGAATGAACTGCAGGACGAGGCAGCGCGGCTATCGTGGCTGGCCACGACGGGCGTTCCTTGCGCAGCTGT
GCTCGACGTTGTCACTGAAGCGGGAAGGGACTGGCTGCTATTGGGCGAAGTGCCGGGGCAGGATCTCCTG
TCATCTCACCTTGCTCCTGCCGAGAAAGTATCCATCATGGCTGATGCAATGCGGCGGCTGCATACGCTTG
ATCCGGCTACCTGCCCATTCGACCACCAAGCGAAACATCGCATCGAGCGAGCACGTACTCGGATGGAAGC
CGGTCTTGTCGATCAGGATGATCTGGACGAAGAGCATCAGGGGCTCGCGCCAGCCGAACTGTTCGCCAGG
CTCAAGGCGCGCATGCCCGACGGCGAGGATCTCGTCGTGACCCATGGCGATGCCTGCTTGCCGAATATCA
TGGTGGAAAATGGCCGCTTTTCTGGATTCATCGACTGTGGCCGGCTGGGTGTGGCGGACCGCTATCAGGA
CATAGCGTTGGCTACCCGTGATATTGCTGAAGAGCTTGGCGGCGAATGGGCTGACCGCTT
