>Addgene plasmid #27569 | pLenti CMVTRE3G eGFP Neo (w821-1) | addgene partial sequence | sequence record 35121 | 27569 with EGFP-N
GCTCCTCGCCCTTGCTCACCATGGTGGCGACCGGCCGGTGGATCCCGGGCCCGCGGTACCGTCGACTGCA
GAATTCGAAGCTTGAGCTCGAGATCCAGTCGACTGAATTGGTTCCTTTAAAGCCTGCTTTTTTGTACAAA
CTTGTTGATATCTGCAGAATTCCACCACACTGGACTAGTCGACGAACCGGTTTACGAGGGTAGGAAGTGG
TACGGAAAGTTGGTATAAGACAAAAGTGTTGTGGAATTGCTCCAGGCGATCTGACGGTTCACTAAACGAG
CTCTGCTTTTATAGGCGCCCACCGTACACGCCTAAAGCTTATACGTTCTCTATCACTGATAGGGAGTAAA
CTGGATATACGTTCTCTATCACTGATAGGGAGTAAACTGTAGATACGTTCTCTATCACTGATAGGGAGTA
AACTGGTCATACGTTCTCTATCACTGATAGGGAGTAAACTCCTTATACGTTCTCTATCACTGATAGGGAG
TAAAGTCTGCATACGTTCTCTATCACTGATAGGGAGTAAACTCTTCATACGTTCTCTATCACTGATAGGG
AGTAAAGCCAACTCGAGGCTAGTCTCGTGATCGATAAAATTTTGAATTTTTGTAATTTGTTTTTGTAATT
CTTTAGTTTGTATGTCTGTTGCTATTATGTCTACTATTCTTTCCCCTGCACTGTACCCCCCAATCCCCCC
TTTTCTTTTAAAAGTTAACCGATACCGTCGAGATCCGTTCACTAATCGAATGGATCTGTCTCTGTCTCTC
TCTCCACCTTCTTCTTCTATTCCTTCGGGCCTGTCGGGTCCCCTCGGGGTTGGGAGGTGGGTCTGAAACG
ATAATGGTGAATATCCCTGCCTAACTCTATTCACTATAGAAAGTACAGCAAAAACTATTCTTAAA
